>Addgene plasmid #76466 | PAK1 gRNA (BRDN0001145359) | addgene full sequence | sequence record 185892 | Addgene Assembled Sequence
CCCGGGTGCAAAGATGGATAAAGTTTTAAACAGAGAGGAATCTTTGCAGCTAATGGACCTTCTAGGTCTT
GAAAGGAGTGGGAATTGGCTCCGGTGCCCGTCAGTGGGCAGAGCGCACATCGCCCACAGTCCCCGAGAAG
TTGGGGGGAGGGGTCGGCAATTGATCCGGTGCCTAGAGAAGGTGGCGCGGGGTAAACTGGGAAAGTGATG
TCGTGTACTGGCTCCGCCTTTTTCCCGAGGGTGGGGGAGAACCGTATATAAGTGCAGTAGTCGCCGTGAA
CGTTCTTTTTCGCAACGGGTTTGCCGCCAGAACACAGGTAAGTGCCGTGTGTGGTTCCCGCGGGCCTGGC
CTCTTTACGGGTTATGGCCCTTGCGTGCCTTGAATTACTTCCACCTGGCTGCAGTACGTGATTCTTGATC
CCGAGCTTCGGGTTGGAAGTGGGTGGGAGAGTTCGAGGCCTTGCGCTTAAGGAGCCCCTTCGCCTCGTGC
TTGAGTTGAGGCCTGGCCTGGGCGCTGGGGCCGCCGCGTGCGAATCTGGTGGCACCTTCGCGCCTGTCTC
GCTGCTTTCGATAAGTCTCTAGCCATTTAAAATTTTTGATGACCTGCTGCGACGCTTTTTTTCTGGCAAG
ATAGTCTTGTAAATGCGGGCCAAGATCTGCACACTGGTATTTCGGTTTTTGGGGCCGCGGGCGGCGACGG
GGCCCGTGCGTCCCAGCGCACATGTTCGGCGAGGCGGGGCCTGCGAGCGCGGCCACCGAGAATCGGACGG
GGGTAGTCTCAAGCTGGCCGGCCTGCTCTGGTGCCTGGCCTCGCGCCGCCGTGTATCGCCCCGCCCTGGG
CGGCAAGGCTGGCCCGGTCGGCACCAGTTGCGTGAGCGGAAAGATGGCCGCTTCCCGGCCCTGCTGCAGG
GAGCTCAAAATGGAGGACGCGGCGCTCGGGAGAGCGGGCGGGTGAGTCACCCACACAAAGGAAAAGGGCC
TTTCCGTCCTCAGCCGTCGCTTCATGTGACTCCACGGAGTACCGGGCGCCGTCCAGGCACCTCGATTAGT
TCTCGAGCTTTTGGAGTACGTCGTCTTTAGGTTGGGGGGAGGGGTTTTATGCGATGGAGTTTCCCCACAC
TGAGTGGGTGGAGACTGAAGTTAGGCCAGCTTGGCACTTGATGTAATTCTCCTTGGAATTTGCCCTTTTT
GAGTTTGGATCTTGGTTCATTCTCAAGCCTCAGACAGTGGTTCAAAGTTTTTTTCTTCCATTTCAGGTGT
CGTGACGTACGGCCACCATGACCGAGTACAAGCCCACGGTGCGCCTCGCCACCCGCGACGACGTCCCCAG
GGCCGTACGCACCCTCGCCGCCGCGTTCGCCGACTACCCCGCCACGCGCCACACCGTCGATCCGGACCGC
CACATCGAGCGGGTCACCGAGCTGCAAGAACTCTTCCTCACGCGCGTCGGGCTCGACATCGGCAAGGTGT
GGGTCGCGGACGACGGCGCCGCCGTGGCGGTCTGGACCACGCCGGAGAGCGTCGAAGCGGGGGCGGTGTT
CGCCGAGATCGGCCCGCGCATGGCCGAGTTGAGCGGTTCCCGGCTGGCCGCGCAGCAACAGATGGAAGGC
CTCCTGGCGCCGCACCGGCCCAAGGAGCCCGCGTGGTTCCTGGCCACCGTCGGAGTCTCGCCCGACCACC
AGGGCAAGGGTCTGGGCAGCGCCGTCGTGCTCCCCGGAGTGGAGGCGGCCGAGCGCGCCGGGGTGCCCGC
CTTCCTGGAGACCTCCGCGCCCCGCAACCTCCCCTTCTACGAGCGGCTCGGCTTCACCGTCACCGCCGAC
GTCGAGGTGCCCGAAGGACCGCGCACCTGGTGCATGACCCGCAAGCCCGGTGCCTGAACGCGTTAAGTCG
ACAATCAACCTCTGGATTACAAAATTTGTGAAAGATTGACTGGTATTCTTAACTATGTTGCTCCTTTTAC
GCTATGTGGATACGCTGCTTTAATGCCTTTGTATCATGCTATTGCTTCCCGTATGGCTTTCATTTTCTCC
TCCTTGTATAAATCCTGGTTGCTGTCTCTTTATGAGGAGTTGTGGCCCGTTGTCAGGCAACGTGGCGTGG
TGTGCACTGTGTTTGCTGACGCAACCCCCACTGGTTGGGGCATTGCCACCACCTGTCAGCTCCTTTCCGG
GACTTTCGCTTTCCCCCTCCCTATTGCCACGGCGGAACTCATCGCCGCCTGCCTTGCCCGCTGCTGGACA
GGGGCTCGGCTGTTGGGCACTGACAATTCCGTGGTGTTGTCGGGGAAATCATCGTCCTTTCCTTGGCTGC
TCGCCTGTGTTGCCACCTGGATTCTGCGCGGGACGTCCTTCTGCTACGTCCCTTCGGCCCTCAATCCAGC
GGACCTTCCTTCCCGCGGCCTGCTGCCGGCTCTGCGGCCTCTTCCGCGTCTTCGCCTTCGCCCTCAGACG
AGTCGGATCTCCCTTTGGGCCGCCTCCCCGCGTCGACTTTAAGACCAATGACTTACAAGGCAGCTGTAGA
TCTTAGCCACTTTTTAAAAGAAAAGGGGGGACTGGAAGGGCTAATTCACTCCCAACGAAGACAAGATCTG
CTTTTTGCTTGTACTGGGTCTCTCTGGTTAGACCAGATCTGAGCCTGGGAGCTCTCTGGCTAACTAGGGA
ACCCACTGCTTAAGCCTCAATAAAGCTTGCCTTGAGTGCTTCAAGTAGTGTGTGCCCGTCTGTTGTGTGA
CTCTGGTAACTAGAGATCCCTCAGACCCTTTTAGTCAGTGTGGAAAATCTCTAGCAGTACGTATAGTAGT
TCATGTCATCTTATTATTCAGTATTTATAACTTGCAAAGAAATGAATATCAGAGAGTGAGAGGAACTTGT
TTATTGCAGCTTATAATGGTTACAAATAAAGCAATAGCATCACAAATTTCACAAATAAAGCATTTTTTTC
ACTGCATTCTAGTTGTGGTTTGTCCAAACTCATCAATGTATCTTATCATGTCTGGCTCTAGCTATCCCGC
CCCTAACTCCGCCCATCCCGCCCCTAACTCCGCCCAGTTCCGCCCATTCTCCGCCCCATGGCTGACTAAT
TTTTTTTATTTATGCAGAGGCCGAGGCCGCCTCGGCCTCTGAGCTATTCCAGAAGTAGTGAGGAGGCTTT
TTTGGAGGCCTAGGGACGTACCCAATTCGCCCTATAGTGAGTCGTATTACGCGCGCTCACTGGCCGTCGT
TTTACAACGTCGTGACTGGGAAAACCCTGGCGTTACCCAACTTAATCGCCTTGCAGCACATCCCCCTTTC
GCCAGCTGGCGTAATAGCGAAGAGGCCCGCACCGATCGCCCTTCCCAACAGTTGCGCAGCCTGAATGGCG
AATGGG
[124 nt withheld, positions 3367-3490]
C
[91 nt withheld, positions 3492-3582]
A
[49 nt withheld, positions 3584-3632]
CCTTTGACGTTGGAGTCCACGTTCTTT
[37 nt withheld, positions 3660-3696]
ACCCTATCTCGGTCTATTCTTTTGATTTATAAGGGATTTTGCCGATTTCGGCCTATTGGTTAAAAAATGA
GCTGATTTAACAAAAATTTAACGCGAATTTTAACAAAATATTAACGCTTACAATTTAGGTGGCACTTTTC
GGGGAAATGTGCGCGGAACCCCTATTTGTTTATTTTTCTAAATACATTCAAATATGTATCCGCTCATGAG
ACAATAACCCTGATAAATGCTTCAATAATATTGAAAAAGGAAGAGTATGAGTATTCAACATTTCCGTGTC
GCCCTTATTCCCTTTTTTGCGGCATTTTGCCTTCCTGTTTTTGCTCACCCAGAAACGCTGGTGAAAGTAA
AAGATGCTGAAGATCAGTTGGGTGCACGAGTGGGTTACATCGAACTGGATCTCAACAGCGGTAAGATCCT
TGAGAGTTTTCGCCCCGAAGAACGTTTTCCAATGATGAGCACTTTTAAAGTTCTGCTATGTGGCGCGGTA
TTATCCCGTATTGACGCCGGGCAAGAGCAACTCGGTCGCCGCATACACTATTCTCAGAATGACTTGGTTG
AGTACTCACCAGTCACAGAAAAGCATCTTACGGATGGCATGACAGTAAGAGAATTATGCAGTGCTGCCAT
AACCATGAGTGATAACACTGCGGCCAACTTACTTCTGACAACGATCGGAGGACCGAAGGAGCTAACCGCT
TTTTTGCACAACATGGGGGATCATGTAACTCGCCTTGATCGTTGGGAACCGGAGCTGAATGAAGCCATAC
CAAACGACGAGCGTGACACCACGATGCCTGTAGCAATGGCAACAACGTTGCGCAAACTATTAACTGGCGA
ACTACTTACTCTAGCTTCCCGGCAACAATTAATAGACTGGATGGAGGCGGATAAAGTTGCAGGACCACTT
CTGCGCTCGGCCCTTCCGGCTGGCTGGTTTATTGCTGATAAATCTGGAGCCGGTGAGCGTGGGTCTCGCG
GTATCATTGCAGCACTGGGGCCAGATGGTAAGCCCTCCCGTATCGTAGTTATCTACACGACGGGGAGTCA
GGCAACTATGGATGAACGAAATAGACAGATCGCTGAGATAGGTGCCTCACTGATTAAGCATTGGTAACTG
TCAGACCAAGTTTACTCATATATACTTTAGATTGATTTAAAACTTCATTTTTAATTTAAAAGGATCTAGG
TGAAGATCCTTTTTGATAATCTCATGACCAAAATCCCTTAACGTGAGTTTTCGTTCCACTGAGCGTCAGA
CCCCGTAGAAAAGATCAAAGGATCTTCTTGAGATCCTTTTTTTCTGCGCGTAATCTGCTGCTTGCAAACA
AAAAAACCACCGCTACCAGCGGTGGTTTGTTTGCCGGATCAAGAGCTACCAACTCTTTTTCCGAAGGTAA
CTGGCTTCAGCAGAGCGCAGATACCAAATACTGTTCTTCTAGTGTAGCCGTAGTTAGGCCACCACTTCAA
GAACTCTGTAGCACCGCCTACATACCTCGCTCTGCTAATCCTGTTACCAGTGGCTGCTGCCAGTGGCGAT
AAGTCGTGTCTTACCGGGTTGGACTCAAGACGATAGTTACCGGATAAGGCGCAGCGGTCGGGCTGAACGG
GGGGTTCGTGCACACAGCCCAGCTTGGAGCGAACGACCTACACCGAACTGAGATACCTACAGCGTGAGCT
ATGAGAAAGCGCCACGCTTCCCGAAGGGAGAAAGGCGGACAGGTATCCGGTAAGCGGCAGGGTCGGAACA
GGAGAGCGCACGAGGGAGCTTCCAGGGGGAAACGCCTGGTATCTTTATAGTCCTGTCGGGTTTCGCCACC
TCTGACTTGAGCGTCGATTTTTGTGATGCTCGTCAGGGGGGCGGAGCCTATGGAAAAACGCCAGCAACGC
GGCCTTTTTACGGTTCCTGGCCTTTTGCTGGCCTTTTGCTCACATGTTCTTTCCTGCGTTATCCCCTGAT
TCTGTGGATAACCGTATTACCGCCTTTGAGTGAGCTGATACCGCTCGCCGCAGCCGAACGACCGAGCGCA
GCGAGTCAGTGAGCGAGGAAGCGGAAGAGCGCCCAATACGCAAACCGCCTCTCCCCGCGCGTTGGCCGAT
TCATTAATGCAGCTGGCACGACAGGTTTCCCGACTGGAAAGCGGGCAGTGAGCGCAACGCAATTAATGTG
AGTTAGCTCACTCATTAGGCACCCCAGGCTTTACACTTTATGCTTCCGGCTCGTATGTTGTGTGGAATTG
TGAGCGGATAACAATTTCACACAGGAAACAGCTATGACCATGATTACGCCAAGCGCGCAATTAACCCTCA
CTAAAGGGAACAAAAGCTGGAGCTGCAAGCTTAATGTAGTCTTATGCAATACTCTTGTAGTCTTGCAACA
TGGTAACGATGAGTTAGCAACATGCCTTACAAGGAGAGAAAAAGCACCGTGCATGCCGATTGGTGGAAGT
AAGGTGGTACGATCGTGCCTTATTAGGAAGGCAACAGACGGGTCTGACATGGATTGGACGAACCACTGAA
TTGCCGCATTGCAGAGATATTGTATTTAAGTGCCTAGCTCGATACATAAACGGGTCTCTCTGGTTAGACC
AGATCTGAGCCTGGGAGCTCTCTGGCTAACTAGGGAACCCACTGCTTAAGCCTCAATAAAGCTTGCCTTG
AGTGCTTCAAGTAGTGTGTGCCCGTCTGTTGTGTGACTCTGGTAACTAGAGATCCCTCAGACCCTTTTAG
TCAGTGTGGAAAATCTCTAGCAGTGGCGCCCGAACAGGGACTTGAAAGCGAAAGGGAAACCAGAGGAGCT
CTCTCGACGCAGGACTCGGCTTGCTGAAGCGCGCACGGCAAGAGGCGAGGGGCGGCGACTGGTGAGTACG
CCAAAAATTTTGACTAGCGGAGGCTAGAAGGAGAGAGATGGGTGCGAGAGCGTCAGTATTAAGCGGGGGA
GAATTAGATCGCGATGGGAAAAAATTCGGTTAAGGCCAGGGGGAAAGAAAAAATATAAATTAAAACATAT
AGTATGGGCAAGCAGGGAGCTAGAACGATTCGCAGTTAATCCTGGCCTGTTAGAAACATCAGAAGGCTGT
AGACAAATACTGGGACAGCTACAACCATCCCTTCAGACAGGATCAGAAGAACTTAGATCATTATATAATA
CAGTAGCAACCCTCTATTGTGTGCATCAAAGGATAGAGATAAAAGACACCAAGGAAGCTTTAGACAAGAT
AGAGGAAGAGCAAAACAAAAGTAAGACCACCGCACAGCAAGCGGCCGCTGATCTTCAGACCTGGAGGAGG
AGATATGAGGGACAATTGGAGAAGTGAATTATATAAATATAAAGTAGTAAAAATTGAACCATTAGGAGTA
GCACCCACCAAGGCAAAGAGAAGAGTGGTGCAGAGAGAAAAAAGAGCAGTGGGAATAGGAGCTTTGTTCC
TTGGGTTCTTGGGAGCAGCAGGAAGCACTATGGGCGCAGCGTCAATGACGCTGACGGTACAGGCCAGACA
ATTATTGTCTGGTATAGTGCAGCAGCAGAACAATTTGCTGAGGGCTATTGAGGCGCAACAGCATCTGTTG
CAACTCACAGTCTGGGGCATCAAGCAGCTCCAGGCAAGAATCCTGGCTGTGGAAAGATACCTAAAGGATC
AACAGCTCCTGGGGATTTGGGGTTGCTCTGGAAAACTCATTTGCACCACTGCTGTGCCTTGGAATGCTAG
TTGGAGTAATAAATCTCTGGAACAGATTTGGAATCACACGACCTGGATGGAGTGGGACAGAGAAATTAAC
AATTACACAAGCTTAATACACTCCTTAATTGAAGAATCGCAAAACCAGCAAGAAAAGAATGAACAAGAAT
TATTGGAATTAGATAAATGGGCAAGTTTGTGGAATTGGTTTAACATAACAAATTGGCTGTGGTATATAAA
ATTATTCATAATGATAGTAGGAGGCTTGGTAGGTTTAAGAATAGTTTTTGCTGTACTTTCTATAGTGAAT
AGAGTTAGGCAGGGATATTCACCATTATCGTTTCAGACCCACCTCCCAACCCCGAGGGGACCCAGAGAGG
GCCTATTTCCCATGATTCCTTCATATTTGCATATACGATACAAGGCTGTTAGAGAGATAATTAGAATTAA
TTTGACTGTAAACACAAAGATATTAGTACAAAATACGTGACGTAGAAAGTAATAATTTCTTGGGTAGTTT
GCAGTTTTAAAATTATGTTTTAAAATGGACTATCATATGCTTACCGTAACTTGAAAGTATTTCGATTTCT
TGGCTTTATATATCTTGTGGAAAGGACGAAACACCGGGGCGTGGAGCAATCACTGGGTTTTAGAGCTAGA
AATAGCAAGTTAAAATAAGGCTAGTCCGTTATCAACTTGAAAAAGTGGCACCGAGTCGGTGCTTTTTTAA
GCTTGGCGTAACTAGATCTTGAGACAAATGGCAGTATTCATCCACAATTTTAAAAGAAAAGGGGGGATTG
GGGGGTACAGTGCAGGGGAAAGAATAGTAGACATAATAGCAACAGACATACAAACTAAAGAATTACAAAA
ACAAATTACAAAAATTCAAAATTTTCGGGTTTATTACAGGGACAGCAGAGATCCACTTTGGCGCCGGCTC
GAGGGGG
Features (pLannotate 1.2.2; 29 found; start..end, strand, type, name):
     14..80      +  CDS            small t antigen (fragment): SV40 (simian virus 40) small t antigen
    106..317     +  promoter       EF-1α core promoter: core promoter for human elongation factor EF-1α
    318..1256    +  intron         EF-1α intron A: intron upstream of the start codon of human EF-1α
   1278..1877    +  CDS            PuroR (fragment): puromycin N-acetyltransferase; pac from Streptomyces; confers resistance to puromycin
   1893..2481    +  misc_feature   WPRE: woodchuck hepatitis virus posttranscriptional regulatory element
   2532..2551    +  misc_feature   cPPT/CTS (fragment): central polypurine tract and central termination sequence of HIV-1
   2553..2786    +  LTR            3' LTR (ΔU3): self-inactivating 3' long terminal repeat (LTR) from HIV-1
   2864..2985    +  polyA_signal   SV40 poly(A) signal: SV40 polyadenylation signal
   3025..3160    +  rep_origin     SV40 ori: SV40 origin of replication
   3181..3199    -  promoter       T7 promoter: promoter for bacteriophage T7 RNA polymerase
   3207..3362    +  CDS            lacZα (fragment): LacZα fragment of β-galactosidase; lacZ fragment
   3367..3795    +  rep_origin     f1 ori (sequence partly withheld): f1 bacteriophage origin of replication; arrow indicates direction of (+) strand synthesis
   3848..3952    +  promoter       AmpR promoter: bla
   3953..4813    +  CDS            AmpR: β-lactamase; bla; confers resistance to ampicillin, carbenicillin, and related antibiotics
   4984..5572    +  rep_origin     ori: high-copy-number ColE1/pMB1/pBR322/pUC origin of replication
   5755..5847    +  CDS            lacI (fragment): lac repressor; lacI; The lac repressor binds to the lac operator to inhibit transcription in E. coli. This inhibition can be relieved by adding lactose or isopropyl-β-D-thiogalactopyranoside (IPTG).
   5860..5881    +  protein_bind   CAP binding site: CAP binding activates transcription in the presence of cAMP. E. coli catabolite activator protein
   5896..5926    +  promoter       lac promoter: promoter for the E. coli lac operon
   5934..5950    +  protein_bind   lac operator: The lac repressor binds to the lac operator to inhibit transcription in E. coli. This inhibition can be relieved by adding lactose or isopropyl-β-D-thiogalactopyranoside (IPTG). lac repressor encoded by lacI
   5995..6013    +  promoter       T3 promoter: promoter for bacteriophage T3 RNA polymerase
   6041..6267    +  promoter       RSV promoter: Rous sarcoma virus enhancer/promoter
   6268..6448    +  LTR            5' LTR (truncated): truncated 5' long terminal repeat (LTR) from HIV-1
   6495..6620    +  misc_feature   HIV-1 Ψ: packaging signal of human immunodeficiency virus type 1
   6604..6967    +  CDS            HIV-1 gag (fragment): gag protein from human immunodeficiency virus 1; gag
   7113..7346    +  misc_feature   RRE: The Rev response element (RRE) of HIV-1 allows for Rev-dependent mRNA export from the nucleus to the cytoplasm.
   7723..7749    +  CDS            Rev (fragment): human immunodeficiency virus 1 (HIV-1) Rev protein; rev; enhances nuclear export of unspliced and incompletely spliced viral mRNAs
   7753..7993    +  promoter       U6 promoter: RNA polymerase III promoter for human U6 snRNA
   8023..8098    +  misc_RNA       gRNA scaffold: guide RNA scaffold for the Streptococcus pyogenes CRISPR/Cas9 system
   8154..8271    +  misc_feature   cPPT/CTS: central polypurine tract and central termination sequence of HIV-1
