[The description below was written by a language model from this plasmid's Addgene catalogue record and pLannotate feature annotations shown in this document.]
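Description:
PAK1 gRNA (BRDN0001145359) is a third-generation lentiviral CRISPR guide plasmid built on the lentiGuide-Puro backbone and designed to target the human PAK1 kinase gene. It is propagated in E. coli as a high-copy plasmid through a ColE1/pUC-type origin with ampicillin resistance (β-lactamase). The backbone also carries an f1 origin, an SV40 origin and leftover lac and T7/T3 promoter elements from the cloning vector. The assembled sequence is about 8.3 kb.

The lentiviral transfer cassette begins with an RSV promoter fused to a truncated HIV-1 5' LTR, which drives Tat-independent production of the viral genomic RNA in packaging cells. It is followed by the Ψ packaging signal with a partial gag sequence, the Rev response element for nuclear export, and a cPPT/CTS. It ends in a U3-deleted, self-inactivating 3' LTR followed by an SV40 polyadenylation signal.

Within this unit, a human U6 RNA polymerase III promoter expresses the PAK1-specific spacer joined to the Streptococcus pyogenes Cas9 guide RNA scaffold. A separate EF-1α promoter with its intron A drives puromycin N-acetyltransferase for selection of transduced mammalian cells, and a WPRE enhances transcript expression.

The plasmid does not encode Cas9, so it must be used with a separate Cas9 vector such as lentiCas9-Blast or in cells that already express the nuclease. The guide was designed against two PAK1 reference transcripts and belongs to a human kinome gRNA collection, so it suits PAK1 knockout in individual or pooled loss-of-function experiments.
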