Addgene plasmid #76466: PAK1 gRNA (BRDN0001145359)
Purpose: 3rd generation lentiviral gRNA plasmid targeting human PAK1
Depositing lab: John Doench & David Root. Depositing organization: Broad Institute. Publication: Optimized sgRNA design to maximize activity and minimize off-target effects of CRISPR-Cas9. Doench JG, Fusi N, Sullender M, Hegde M, Vaimberg EW, Donovan KF, Smith I, Tothova Z, Wilen C, Orchard R, Virgin HW, Listgarten J, Root DE. Nat Biotechnol. 2016 Jan 18. doi: 10.1038/nbt.3437. PubMed 26780180.
Backbone
  Vector backbone: lentiGuide-Puro
  Backbone manufacturer: Zhang Lab (Addgene plasmid # 52963)
  Vector type: Mammalian Expression, Lentiviral, CRISPR
  Selectable markers: Puromycin
Growth in bacteria
  Bacterial resistance: Ampicillin, 100 μg/mL
  Growth temperature: 37°C
  Growth strain: DH5alpha
  Copy number: High Copy
Gene/Insert
  Gene/Insert name: PAK1 (alt names: PAK1; NM_001128620.1)
  gRNA/shRNA sequence: GGGCGTGGAGCAATCACTGG
  Species: H. sapiens (human)
  Entrez Gene: PAK1 (a.k.a. IDDMSSD, PAKalpha, alpha-PAK, p65-PAK)
  Promoter: hU6
  Cloning method: Unknown
  Sequencing primers: 5′ U6-F; 3′ pS2-R
Terms and licenses: Academic/Nonprofit Terms; Industry Terms: Not Available to Industry
Depositor comments: The gRNA was designed to target the following Genbank reference sequence(s): NM_001128620.1,NM_002576.4. Note that this plasmid does NOT contain Cas9. It should be used in conjunction with lentiCas9-Blast (Addgene #52962) or otherwise with cell lines already expressing Cas9. Browse the full kinome gRNA library at http://www.addgene.org/pooled-library/broadgpp-human-kinome/ or visit http://www.broadinstitute.org/rnai/public/ for detailed protocols and information.
How to cite: PAK1 gRNA (BRDN0001145359) was a gift from John Doench & David Root (Addgene plasmid # 76466 ; http://n2t.net/addgene:76466 ; RRID:Addgene_76466)
