>Addgene plasmid #76466 | PAK1 gRNA (BRDN0001145359) | depositor partial sequence | sequence record 143926 | Target Sequence
GGGCGTGGAGCAATCACTGG
