>Addgene plasmid #76466 | PAK1 gRNA (BRDN0001145359) | addgene partial sequence | sequence record 185891 | hU6-F
CGTAGAAAGTAATAATTTCTTGGGTAGTTTGCAGTTTTAAAATTATGTTTTAAAATGGACTATCATATGC
TTACCGTAACTTGAAAGTATTTCGATTTCTTGGCTTTATATATCTTGTGGAAAGGACGAAACACCGGGGC
GTGGAGCAATCACTGGGTTTTAGAGCTAGAAATAGCAAGTTAAAATAAGGCTAGTCCGTTATCAACTTGA
AAAAGTGGCACCGAGTCGGTGCTTTTTTAAGCTTGGCGTAACTAGATCTTGAGACAAATGGCAGTATTCA
TCCACAATTTTAAAAGAAAAGGGGGGATTGGGGGGTACAGTGCAGGGGAAAGAATAGTAGACATAATAGC
AACAGACATACAAACTAAAGAATTACAAAAACAAATTACAAAAATTCAAAATTTTCGGGTTTATTACAGG
GACAGCAGAGATCCACTTTGGCGCCGGCTCGAGGGGGCCCGGGTGCAAAGATGGATAAAGTTTTAAACAG
AGAGGAATCTTTGCAGCTAATGGACCTTCTAGGTCTTGAAAGGAGTGGGAATTGGCTCCGGTGCCCGTCA
GTGGGCAGAG
